Addgene plasmid #185001: pSCL.180
Purpose: Express -Eco1 AAVS1 editing ncRNA and gRNA
Depositing lab: Seth Shipman. Publication: Precise genome editing across kingdoms of life using retron-derived DNA. Lopez SC, Crawford KD, Lear SK, Bhattarai-Kline S, Shipman SL. Nat Chem Biol. 2022 Feb;18(2):199-206. doi: 10.1038/s41589-021-00927-y. Epub 2021 Dec 23. PubMed 34949838.
Backbone
  Vector backbone: pFUGW-H1 (Addgene plasmid #25870)
  Vector type: Mammalian Expression
Growth in bacteria
  Bacterial resistance: Ampicillin, 100 μg/mL
  Growth temperature: 37°C
  Growth strain: DH5alpha
  Copy number: High Copy
Gene/Insert
  Gene/Insert name: Eco1: AAVS1 targeting and editing ncRNA-gRNA (a1/a2 length: 27 v1), expressed constitutively from a pol III (H1) promoter
  gRNA/shRNA sequence: gtcccctccaccccacagtg
  Species: E. coli
  Mutation: AAVS1 donor, a1/a2 length extended for 27 bp
  Promoter: H1
  Tag / fusion protein: SV40NLS (N terminal on insert); SV40NLS (C terminal on insert)
  Cloning method: Gibson Cloning
Terms and licenses: Academic/Nonprofit Terms; Industry Terms: Not Available to Industry
How to cite: pSCL.180 was a gift from Seth Shipman (Addgene plasmid # 185001 ; http://n2t.net/addgene:185001 ; RRID:Addgene_185001)
