[The description below was written by a language model from this plasmid's Addgene catalogue record and pLannotate feature annotations shown in this document.]
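Description:
pSCL.180 is a 7,820-nt mammalian expression plasmid built on the pFUGW-H1 lentiviral transfer backbone. It is designed to express a retron Eco1-derived non-coding RNA fused to a CRISPR guide RNA for editing the human AAVS1 locus. It is maintained in E. coli at high copy through a ColE1/pUC-type origin with ampicillin selection (AmpR), and it also carries an f1 origin. An SV40/EM7-driven BleoR cassette with an SV40 poly(A) signal sits outside the viral region and could provide Zeocin-type selection in mammalian or bacterial cells.

The payload sits within HIV-1-derived lentiviral elements. Upstream are a CMV enhancer/promoter fused to a truncated 5' LTR, the Ψ packaging signal, a gag fragment, the RRE and the cPPT/CTS. Downstream are the 3' LTR sequences and a bGH poly(A) signal. Between them, the human H1 pol III promoter constitutively transcribes the chimeric ncRNA-gRNA. The annotated short fragments of AAVS1 left and right homology arms correspond to the editing donor embedded in the retron ncRNA. The further AAVS1-matching segment directly upstream of the S. pyogenes tracrRNA-derived scaffold is consistent with the AAVS1-targeting spacer. The record notes that the retron a1/a2 complementary regions are extended to 27 bp.

In this design, a retron reverse transcriptase would copy part of the ncRNA into single-stranded donor DNA, while the guide portion directs Cas9 to cut AAVS1, allowing templated repair. No reverse transcriptase or Cas9 coding sequence is annotated, so these are presumably supplied from another construct. The catalogue lists SV40 NLS tags, but no matching protein-coding feature appears in the table.
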