Features (pLannotate 1.2.2; 32 found; start..end, strand, type, name):
     31..83      -  misc_feature   bom (fragment): basis of mobility region from pBR322
    238..617     +  enhancer       CMV enhancer: human cytomegalovirus immediate early enhancer
    618..817     +  promoter       CMV promoter: human cytomegalovirus (CMV) immediate early promoter
    835..1015    +  LTR            5' LTR (truncated): truncated 5' long terminal repeat (LTR) from HIV-1
   1062..1187    +  misc_feature   HIV-1 Ψ: packaging signal of human immunodeficiency virus type 1
   1171..1534    +  CDS            HIV-1 gag (fragment): gag protein from human immunodeficiency virus 1; gag
   1680..1913    +  misc_feature   RRE: The Rev response element (RRE) of HIV-1 allows for Rev-dependent mRNA export from the nucleus to the cytoplasm.
   2290..2390    +  CDS            Rev (fragment): human immunodeficiency virus 1 (HIV-1) Rev protein; rev; enhances nuclear export of unspliced and incompletely spliced viral mRNAs
   2440..2557    +  misc_feature   cPPT/CTS: central polypurine tract and central termination sequence of HIV-1
   2611..2825    +  promoter       H1 promoter: human H1 RNA promoter
   2954..3003    +  misc_feature   HA-L (fragment): left homology arm from the adeno-associated virus integration site (AAVS1) within intron 1 of the human PPP1R12C gene
   3012..3074    +  misc_feature   HA-R (fragment): right homology arm from the adeno-associated virus integration site (AAVS1) within intron 1 of the human PPP1R12C gene
   3118..3144    +  misc_feature   HA-L (fragment): left homology arm from the adeno-associated virus integration site (AAVS1) within intron 1 of the human PPP1R12C gene
   3162..3229    +  misc_RNA       tracrRNA (fragment): trans-activating CRISPR RNA for the Streptococcus pyogenes CRISPR/Cas9 system
   3235..3303    +  CDS            nef (fragment): NEF_HV1Z2 - Experimental evidence at protein level: Swiss-Prot protein existence level 1. Extracellular Nef protein targets CD4(+) T-lymphocytes for apoptosis by interacting with CXCR4 surface receptors. From Human immunodeficiency virus type 1 group M subtype D (isolate Z2/CDC-Z34) (HIV-1).
   3305..3617    +  LTR            5' LTR (fragment): 5' long terminal repeat (LTR) from HIV-1
   3625..3805    +  LTR            5' LTR (truncated): truncated 5' long terminal repeat (LTR) from HIV-1
   3837..4061    +  polyA_signal   bGH poly(A) signal: bovine growth hormone polyadenylation signal
   4065..4086    +  promoter       SV40 promoter (fragment): SV40 enhancer and early promoter
   4107..4535    +  rep_origin     f1 ori (sequence partly withheld): f1 bacteriophage origin of replication; arrow indicates direction of (+) strand synthesis
   4549..4878    +  promoter       SV40 promoter: SV40 enhancer and early promoter
   4926..4973    +  promoter       EM7 promoter: synthetic bacterial promoter&nbsp
   4992..5366    +  CDS            BleoR: antibiotic-binding protein; Sh ble from Streptoalloteichus hindustanus; confers resistance to bleomycin, phleomycin, and Zeocin™
   5376..5501    +  CDS            ble (fragment): BLE_KLEPN - Experimental evidence at protein level: Swiss-Prot protein existence level 1. Binding protein with a strong affinity to the bleomycin family of antibiotics. Binds to CL990; an antimitotic-antibiotic compound. From Klebsiella pneumoniae.
   5496..5617    +  polyA_signal   SV40 poly(A) signal: SV40 polyadenylation signal
   5690..5706    -  protein_bind   lac operator: The lac repressor binds to the lac operator to inhibit transcription in E. coli. This inhibition can be relieved by adding lactose or isopropyl-β-D-thiogalactopyranoside (IPTG). lac repressor encoded by lacI
   5714..5744    -  promoter       lac promoter: promoter for the E. coli lac operon
   5759..5780    -  protein_bind   CAP binding site: CAP binding activates transcription in the presence of cAMP. E. coli catabolite activator protein
   5793..5885    -  CDS            lacI (fragment): lac repressor; lacI; The lac repressor binds to the lac operator to inhibit transcription in E. coli. This inhibition can be relieved by adding lactose or isopropyl-β-D-thiogalactopyranoside (IPTG).
   6068..6656    -  rep_origin     ori: high-copy-number ColE1/pMB1/pBR322/pUC origin of replication
   6827..7687    -  CDS            AmpR: β-lactamase; bla; confers resistance to ampicillin, carbenicillin, and related antibiotics
   7688..7792    -  promoter       AmpR promoter: bla
>Addgene plasmid #185001 | pSCL.180 | addgene full sequence | sequence record 376682 | Addgene NGS Result
GTCGACGGATCGGGAGATCTCCCGATCCCCTATGGTGCACTCTCAGTACAATCTGCTCTGATGCCGCATA
GTTAAGCCAGTATCTGCTCCCTGCTTGTGTGTTGGAGGTCGCTGAGTAGTGCGCGAGCAAAATTTAAGCT
ACAACAAGGCAAGGCTTGACCGACAATTGCATGAAGAATCTGCTTAGGGTTAGGCGTTTTGCGCTGCTTC
GCGATGTACGGGCCAGATATACGCGTTGACATTGATTATTGACTAGTTATTAATAGTAATCAATTACGGG
GTCATTAGTTCATAGCCCATATATGGAGTTCCGCGTTACATAACTTACGGTAAATGGCCCGCCTGGCTGA
CCGCCCAACGACCCCCGCCCATTGACGTCAATAATGACGTATGTTCCCATAGTAACGCCAATAGGGACTT
TCCATTGACGTCAATGGGTGGAGTATTTACGGTAAACTGCCCACTTGGCAGTACATCAAGTGTATCATAT
GCCAAGTACGCCCCCTATTGACGTCAATGACGGTAAATGGCCCGCCTGGCATTATGCCCAGTACATGACC
TTATGGGACTTTCCTACTTGGCAGTACATCTACGTATTAGTCATCGCTATTACCATGGTGATGCGGTTTT
GGCAGTACATCAATGGGCGTGGATAGCGGTTTGACTCACGGGGATTTCCAAGTCTCCACCCCATTGACGT
CAATGGGAGTTTGTTTTGGCACCAAAATCAACGGGACTTTCCAAAATGTCGTAACAACTCCGCCCCATTG
ACGCAAATGGGCGGTAGGCGTGTACGGTGGGAGGTCTATATAAGCAGCGCGTTTTGCCTGTACTGGGTCT
CTCTGGTTAGACCAGATCTGAGCCTGGGAGCTCTCTGGCTAACTAGGGAACCCACTGCTTAAGCCTCAAT
AAAGCTTGCCTTGAGTGCTTCAAGTAGTGTGTGCCCGTCTGTTGTGTGACTCTGGTAACTAGAGATCCCT
CAGACCCTTTTAGTCAGTGTGGAAAATCTCTAGCAGTGGCGCCCGAACAGGGACTTGAAAGCGAAAGGGA
AACCAGAGGAGCTCTCTCGACGCAGGACTCGGCTTGCTGAAGCGCGCACGGCAAGAGGCGAGGGGCGGCG
ACTGGTGAGTACGCCAAAAATTTTGACTAGCGGAGGCTAGAAGGAGAGAGATGGGTGCGAGAGCGTCAGT
ATTAAGCGGGGGAGAATTAGATCGCGATGGGAAAAAATTCGGTTAAGGCCAGGGGGAAAGAAAAAATATA
AATTAAAACATATAGTATGGGCAAGCAGGGAGCTAGAACGATTCGCAGTTAATCCTGGCCTGTTAGAAAC
ATCAGAAGGCTGTAGACAAATACTGGGACAGCTACAACCATCCCTTCAGACAGGATCAGAAGAACTTAGA
TCATTATATAATACAGTAGCAACCCTCTATTGTGTGCATCAAAGGATAGAGATAAAAGACACCAAGGAAG
CTTTAGACAAGATAGAGGAAGAGCAAAACAAAAGTAAGACCACCGCACAGCAAGCGGCCGCTGATCTTCA
GACCTGGAGGAGGAGATATGAGGGACAATTGGAGAAGTGAATTATATAAATATAAAGTAGTAAAAATTGA
ACCATTAGGAGTAGCACCCACCAAGGCAAAGAGAAGAGTGGTGCAGAGAGAAAAAAGAGCAGTGGGAATA
GGAGCTTTGTTCCTTGGGTTCTTGGGAGCAGCAGGAAGCACTATGGGCGCAGCGTCAATGACGCTGACGG
TACAGGCCAGACAATTATTGTCTGGTATAGTGCAGCAGCAGAACAATTTGCTGAGGGCTATTGAGGCGCA
ACAGCATCTGTTGCAACTCACAGTCTGGGGCATCAAGCAGCTCCAGGCAAGAATCCTGGCTGTGGAAAGA
TACCTAAAGGATCAACAGCTCCTGGGGATTTGGGGTTGCTCTGGAAAACTCATTTGCACCACTGCTGTGC
CTTGGAATGCTAGTTGGAGTAATAAATCTCTGGAACAGATTTGGAATCACACGACCTGGATGGAGTGGGA
CAGAGAAATTAACAATTACACAAGCTTAATACACTCCTTAATTGAAGAATCGCAAAACCAGCAAGAAAAG
AATGAACAAGAATTATTGGAATTAGATAAATGGGCAAGTTTGTGGAATTGGTTTAACATAACAAATTGGC
TGTGGTATATAAAATTATTCATAATGATAGTAGGAGGCTTGGTAGGTTTAAGAATAGTTTTTGCTGTACT
TTCTATAGTGAATAGAGTTAGGCAGGGATATTCACCATTATCGTTTCAGACCCACCTCCCAACCCCGAGG
GGACCCGACAGGCCCGAAGGAATAGAAGAAGAAGGTGGAGAGAGAGACAGAGACAGATCCATTCGATTAG
TGAACGGATCGGCACTGCGTGCGCCAATTCTGCAGACAAATGGCAGTATTCATCCACAATTTTAAAAGAA
AAGGGGGGATTGGGGGGTACAGTGCAGGGGAAAGAATAGTAGACATAATAGCAACAGACATACAAACTAA
AGAATTACAAAAACAAATTACAAAAATTCAAAATTTTCGGGTTTATTACAGGGACAGCAGAGATCCAGTT
TGGTTAATCGTACGAATTCGGAACGCTGACGTCATCAACCCGCTCCAAGGAATCGCGGGCCCAGTGTCAC
TAGGCGGGAACACCCAGCGCGCGTGCGCCCTGGCAGGAAGATGGCTGTGAGGGACAGGGGAGTGGCGCCC
TGCAATATTTGCATGTCGCTATGTGTTCTGGGAAATCACCATAAACGTGAAATGTCTTTGGATTTGGGAA
TCTTATAAGTTCTGTATGAGACCACCCGAAACGAGCTAGCTCGTCATGATAAGATTCCGTATGCGCACCC
TTAGCGAGAGGTTTATCATTAAGGTCAACCTCTGGATGTTGTTTCGGCATCCTGCATTGAATCTGAGTTA
CTGTCTGTTTTCCTTAATGTGGCTCTGGTTCTGGGTACTTTTATCTGTCCCCTCCACCCCACAATGGAAC
CACTAGGGACAGGATTGGTGACAGAAAAGCCCCCATCCTTAGGCCTCCTCCTTCCTAGTCTCCTAGGAAA
CCCGTTTCTTCTGACGTAAGGGTGCGCATACGGAATCTTATCAGTCCCCTCCACCCCACAGTGGTTTCAG
AGCTATGCTGGAAACAGCATAGCAAGTTGAAATAAGGCTAGTCCGTTATCAACTTGAAAAAGTGGCACCG
AGTCGGTGCTTTTTGTACCTTTAAGACCAATGACTTACAAGGCAGCTGTAGATCTTAGCCACTTTTTAAA
AGAAAAGGGGGGACTGGAAGGGCTAATTCACTCCCAACGAAGACAAGATATCCTTGATCTGTGGATCTAC
CACACACAAGGCTACTTCCCTGATTGGCAGAACTACACACCAGGGCCAGGGATCAGATATCCACTGACCT
TTGGATGGTGCTACAAGCTAGTACCAGTTGAGCAAGAGAAGGTAGAAGAAGCCAATGAAGGAGAGAACAC
CCGCTTGTTACACCCTGTGAGCCTGCATGGGATGGATGACCCGGAGAGAGAAGTATTAGAGTGGAGGTTT
GACAGCCGCCTAGCATTTCATCACATGGCCCGAGAGCTGCATCCGGACTGTACTGGGTCTCTCTGGTTAG
ACCAGATCTGAGCCTGGGAGCTCTCTGGCTAACTAGGGAACCCACTGCTTAAGCCTCAATAAAGCTTGCC
TTGAGTGCTTCAAGTAGTGTGTGCCCGTCTGTTGTGTGACTCTGGTAACTAGAGATCCCTCAGACCCTTT
TAGTCAGTGTGGAAAATCTCTAGCAGGGCCCGTTTAAACCCGCTGATCAGCCTCGACTGTGCCTTCTAGT
TGCCAGCCATCTGTTGTTTGCCCCTCCCCCGTGCCTTCCTTGACCCTGGAAGGTGCCACTCCCACTGTCC
TTTCCTAATAAAATGAGGAAATTGCATCGCATTGTCTGAGTAGGTGTCATTCTATTCTGGGGGGTGGGGT
GGGGCAGGACAGCAAGGGGGAGGATTGGGAAGACAATAGCAGGCATGCTGGGGATGCGGTGGGCTCTATG
GCTTCTGAGGCGGAAAGAACCAGCTGGGGCTCTAGGGGGTATCCCC
[124 nt withheld, positions 4107-4230]
C
[91 nt withheld, positions 4232-4322]
A
[49 nt withheld, positions 4324-4372]
CCTTTGACGTTGGAGTCCACGTTCTTT
[37 nt withheld, positions 4400-4436]
ACCCTATCTCGGTCTATTCTTTTGATTTATAAGGGATTTTGCCGATTTCGGCCTATTGGTTAAAAAATGA
GCTGATTTAACAAAAATTTAACGCGAATTAATTCTGTGGAATGTGTGTCAGTTAGGGTGTGGAAAGTCCC
CAGGCTCCCCAGCAGGCAGAAGTATGCAAAGCATGCATCTCAATTAGTCAGCAACCAGGTGTGGAAAGTC
CCCAGGCTCCCCAGCAGGCAGAAGTATGCAAAGCATGCATCTCAATTAGTCAGCAACCATAGTCCCGCCC
CTAACTCCGCCCATCCCGCCCCTAACTCCGCCCAGTTCCGCCCATTCTCCGCCCCATGGCTGACTAATTT
TTTTTATTTATGCAGAGGCCGAGGCCGCCTCTGCCTCTGAGCTATTCCAGAAGTAGTGAGGAGGCTTTTT
TGGAGGCCTAGGCTTTTGCAAAAAGCTCCCGGGAGCTTGTATATCCATTTTCGGATCTGATCAGCACGTG
TTGACAATTAATCATCGGCATAGTATATCGGCATAGTATAATACGACAAGGTGAGGAACTAAACCATGGC
CAAGTTGACCAGTGCCGTTCCGGTGCTCACCGCGCGCGACGTCGCCGGAGCGGTCGAGTTCTGGACCGAC
CGGCTCGGGTTCTCCCGGGACTTCGTGGAGGACGACTTCGCCGGTGTGGTCCGGGACGACGTGACCCTGT
TCATCAGCGCGGTCCAGGACCAGGTGGTGCCGGACAACACCCTGGCCTGGGTGTGGGTGCGCGGCCTGGA
CGAGCTGTACGCCGAGTGGTCGGAGGTCGTGTCCACGAACTTCCGGGACGCCTCCGGGCCGGCCATGACC
GAGATCGGCGAGCAGCCGTGGGGGCGGGAGTTCGCCCTGCGCGACCCGGCCGGCAACTGCGTGCACTTCG
TGGCCGAGGAGCAGGACTGACACGTGCTACGAGATTTCGATTCCACCGCCGCCTTCTATGAAAGGTTGGG
CTTCGGAATCGTTTTCCGGGACGCCGGCTGGATGATCCTCCAGCGCGGGGATCTCATGCTGGAGTTCTTC
GCCCACCCCAACTTGTTTATTGCAGCTTATAATGGTTACAAATAAAGCAATAGCATCACAAATTTCACAA
ATAAAGCATTTTTTTCACTGCATTCTAGTTGTGGTTTGTCCAAACTCATCAATGTATCTTATCATGTCTG
TATACCGTCGACCTCTAGCTAGAGCTTGGCGTAATCATGGTCATAGCTGTTTCCTGTGTGAAATTGTTAT
CCGCTCACAATTCCACACAACATACGAGCCGGAAGCATAAAGTGTAAAGCCTGGGGTGCCTAATGAGTGA
GCTAACTCACATTAATTGCGTTGCGCTCACTGCCCGCTTTCCAGTCGGGAAACCTGTCGTGCCAGCTGCA
TTAATGAATCGGCCAACGCGCGGGGAGAGGCGGTTTGCGTATTGGGCGCTCTTCCGCTTCCTCGCTCACT
GACTCGCTGCGCTCGGTCGTTCGGCTGCGGCGAGCGGTATCAGCTCACTCAAAGGCGGTAATACGGTTAT
CCACAGAATCAGGGGATAACGCAGGAAAGAACATGTGAGCAAAAGGCCAGCAAAAGGCCAGGAACCGTAA
AAAGGCCGCGTTGCTGGCGTTTTTCCATAGGCTCCGCCCCCCTGACGAGCATCACAAAAATCGACGCTCA
AGTCAGAGGTGGCGAAACCCGACAGGACTATAAAGATACCAGGCGTTTCCCCCTGGAAGCTCCCTCGTGC
GCTCTCCTGTTCCGACCCTGCCGCTTACCGGATACCTGTCCGCCTTTCTCCCTTCGGGAAGCGTGGCGCT
TTCTCATAGCTCACGCTGTAGGTATCTCAGTTCGGTGTAGGTCGTTCGCTCCAAGCTGGGCTGTGTGCAC
GAACCCCCCGTTCAGCCCGACCGCTGCGCCTTATCCGGTAACTATCGTCTTGAGTCCAACCCGGTAAGAC
ACGACTTATCGCCACTGGCAGCAGCCACTGGTAACAGGATTAGCAGAGCGAGGTATGTAGGCGGTGCTAC
AGAGTTCTTGAAGTGGTGGCCTAACTACGGCTACACTAGAAGAACAGTATTTGGTATCTGCGCTCTGCTG
AAGCCAGTTACCTTCGGAAAAAGAGTTGGTAGCTCTTGATCCGGCAAACAAACCACCGCTGGTAGCGGTG
GTTTTTTTGTTTGCAAGCAGCAGATTACGCGCAGAAAAAAAGGATCTCAAGAAGATCCTTTGATCTTTTC
TACGGGGTCTGACGCTCAGTGGAACGAAAACTCACGTTAAGGGATTTTGGTCATGAGATTATCAAAAAGG
ATCTTCACCTAGATCCTTTTAAATTAAAAATGAAGTTTTAAATCAATCTAAAGTATATATGAGTAAACTT
GGTCTGACAGTTACCAATGCTTAATCAGTGAGGCACCTATCTCAGCGATCTGTCTATTTCGTTCATCCAT
AGTTGCCTGACTCCCCGTCGTGTAGATAACTACGATACGGGAGGGCTTACCATCTGGCCCCAGTGCTGCA
ATGATACCGCGAGACCCACGCTCACCGGCTCCAGATTTATCAGCAATAAACCAGCCAGCCGGAAGGGCCG
AGCGCAGAAGTGGTCCTGCAACTTTATCCGCCTCCATCCAGTCTATTAATTGTTGCCGGGAAGCTAGAGT
AAGTAGTTCGCCAGTTAATAGTTTGCGCAACGTTGTTGCCATTGCTACAGGCATCGTGGTGTCACGCTCG
TCGTTTGGTATGGCTTCATTCAGCTCCGGTTCCCAACGATCAAGGCGAGTTACATGATCCCCCATGTTGT
GCAAAAAAGCGGTTAGCTCCTTCGGTCCTCCGATCGTTGTCAGAAGTAAGTTGGCCGCAGTGTTATCACT
CATGGTTATGGCAGCACTGCATAATTCTCTTACTGTCATGCCATCCGTAAGATGCTTTTCTGTGACTGGT
GAGTACTCAACCAAGTCATTCTGAGAATAGTGTATGCGGCGACCGAGTTGCTCTTGCCCGGCGTCAATAC
GGGATAATACCGCGCCACATAGCAGAACTTTAAAAGTGCTCATCATTGGAAAACGTTCTTCGGGGCGAAA
ACTCTCAAGGATCTTACCGCTGTTGAGATCCAGTTCGATGTAACCCACTCGTGCACCCAACTGATCTTCA
GCATCTTTTACTTTCACCAGCGTTTCTGGGTGAGCAAAAACAGGAAGGCAAAATGCCGCAAAAAAGGGAA
TAAGGGCGACACGGAAATGTTGAATACTCATACTCTTCCTTTTTCAATATTATTGAAGCATTTATCAGGG
TTATTGTCTCATGAGCGGATACATATTTGAATGTATTTAGAAAAATAAACAAATAGGGGTTCCGCGCACA
TTTCCCCGAAAAGTGCCACCTGAC
